>Addgene plasmid #185055 | TFAP4_BHLH_3-2 | addgene full sequence | sequence record 363843 | Addgene NGS Result
GAGATACCTACAGCGTGAGCTATGAGAAAGCGCCACGCTTCCCGAAGGGAGAAAGGCGGACAGGTATCCG
GTAAGCGGCAGGGTCGGAACAGGAGAGCGCACGAGGGAGCTTCCAGGGGGAAACGCCTGGTATCTTTATA
GTCCTGTCGGGTTTCGCCACCTCTGACTTGAGCGTCGATTTTTGTGATGCTCGTCAGGGGGGCGGAGCCT
ATGGAAAAACGCCAGCAACGCGGCCTTTTTACGGTTCCTGGCCTTTTGCTGGCCTTTTGCTCACATGTTC
TTTCCTGCGTTATCCCCTGATTCTGTGGATAACCGTATTACCGCCTTTGAGTGAGCTGATACCGCTCGCC
GCAGCCGAACGACCGAGCGCAGCGAGTCAGTGAGCGAGGAAGCGGAAGAGCGCCCAATACGCAAACCGCC
TCTCCCCGCGCGTTGGCCGATTCATTAATGCAGCTGGCACGACAGGTTTCCCGACTGGAAAGCGGGCAGT
GAGCGCAACGCAATTAATGTGAGTTAGCTCACTCATTAGGCACCCCAGGCTTTACACTTTATGCTTCCGG
CTCGTATGTTGTGTGGAATTGTGAGCGGATAACAATTTCACACAGGAAACAGCTATGACCATGATTACGC
CAAGCGCGCAATTAACCCTCACTAAAGGGAACAAAAGCTGGAGCTGCAAGCTTAATGTAGTCTTATGCAA
TACTCTTGTAGTCTTGCAACATGGTAACGATGAGTTAGCAACATGCCTTACAAGGAGAGAAAAAGCACCG
TGCATGCCGATTGGTGGAAGTAAGGTGGTACGATCGTGCCTTATTAGGAAGGCAACAGACGGGTCTGACA
TGGATTGGACGAACCACTGAATTGCCGCATTGCAGAGATATTGTATTTAAGTGCCTAGCTCGATACATAA
ACGGGTCTCTCTGGTTAGACCAGATCTGAGCCTGGGAGCTCTCTGGCTAACTAGGGAACCCACTGCTTAA
GCCTCAATAAAGCTTGCCTTGAGTGCTTCAAGTAGTGTGTGCCCGTCTGTTGTGTGACTCTGGTAACTAG
AGATCCCTCAGACCCTTTTAGTCAGTGTGGAAAATCTCTAGCAGTGGCGCCCGAACAGGGACTTGAAAGC
GAAAGGGAAACCAGAGGAGCTCTCTCGACGCAGGACTCGGCTTGCTGAAGCGCGCACGGCAAGAGGCGAG
GGGCGGCGACTGGTGAGTACGCCAAAAATTTTGACTAGCGGAGGCTAGAAGGAGAGAGATGGGTGCGAGA
GCGTCAGTATTAAGCGGGGGAGAATTAGATCGCGATGGGAAAAAATTCGGTTAAGGCCAGGGGGAAAGAA
AAAATATAAATTAAAACATATAGTATGGGCAAGCAGGGAGCTAGAACGATTCGCAGTTAATCCTGGCCTG
TTAGAAACATCAGAAGGCTGTAGACAAATACTGGGACAGCTACAACCATCCCTTCAGACAGGATCAGAAG
AACTTAGATCATTATATAATACAGTAGCAACCCTCTATTGTGTGCATCAAAGGATAGAGATAAAAGACAC
CAAGGAAGCTTTAGACAAGATAGAGGAAGAGCAAAACAAAAGTAAGACCACCGCACAGCAAGCGGCCGCT
GATCTTCAGACCTGGAGGAGGAGATATGAGGGACAATTGGAGAAGTGAATTATATAAATATAAAGTAGTA
AAAATTGAACCATTAGGAGTAGCACCCACCAAGGCAAAGAGAAGAGTGGTGCAGAGAGAAAAAAGAGCAG
TGGGAATAGGAGCTTTGTTCCTTGGGTTCTTGGGAGCAGCAGGAAGCACTATGGGCGCAGCGTCAATGAC
GCTGACGGTACAGGCCAGACAATTATTGTCTGGTATAGTGCAGCAGCAGAACAATTTGCTGAGGGCTATT
GAGGCGCAACAGCATCTGTTGCAACTCACAGTCTGGGGCATCAAGCAGCTCCAGGCAAGAATCCTGGCTG
TGGAAAGATACCTAAAGGATCAACAGCTCCTGGGGATTTGGGGTTGCTCTGGAAAACTCATTTGCACCAC
TGCTGTGCCTTGGAATGCTAGTTGGAGTAATAAATCTCTGGAACAGATTTGGAATCACACGACCTGGATG
GAGTGGGACAGAGAAATTAACAATTACACAAGCTTAATACACTCCTTAATTGAAGAATCGCAAAACCAGC
AAGAAAAGAATGAACAAGAATTATTGGAATTAGATAAATGGGCAAGTTTGTGGAATTGGTTTAACATAAC
AAATTGGCTGTGGTATATAAAATTATTCATAATGATAGTAGGAGGCTTGGTAGGTTTAAGAATAGTTTTT
GCTGTACTTTCTATAGTGAATAGAGTTAGGCAGGGATATTCACCATTATCGTTTCAGACCCACCTCCCAA
CCCCGAGGGGACCCAGAGAGGGCCTATTTCCCATGATTCCTTCATATTTGCATATACGATACAAGGCTGT
TAGAGAGATAATTAGAATTAATTTGACTGTAAACACAAAGATATTAGTACAAAATACGTGACGTAGAAAG
TAATAATTTCTTGGGTAGTTTGCAGTTTTAAAATTATGTTTTAAAATGGACTATCATATGCTTACCGTAA
CTTGAAAGTATTTCGATTTCTTGGCTTTATATATCTTGTGGAAAGGACGAAACACCGAACCAAACGCCCT
GCAGGCGGTTTTAGAGCTAGAAATAGCAAGTTAAAATAAGGCTAGTCCGTTATCAACTTGAAAAAGTGGC
ACCGAGTCGGTGCTTTTTTGAATTCTAGATCTTGAGACAAATGGCAGTATTCATCCACAATTTTAAAAGA
AAAGGGGGGATTGGGGGGTACAGTGCAGGGGAAAGAATAGTAGACATAATAGCAACAGACATACAAACTA
AAGAATTACAAAAACAAATTACAAAAATTCAAAATTTTCGGGTTTATTACAGGGACAGCAGAGATCCACT
TTGGCGCCGGCTCGAGTGGCTCCGGTGCCCGTCAGTGGGCAGAGCGCACATCGCCCACAGTCCCCGAGAA
GTTGGGGGGAGGGGTCGGCAATTGAACCGGTGCCTAGAGAAGGTGGCGCGGGGTAAACTGGGAAAGTGAT
GTCGTGTACTGGCTCCGCCTTTTTCCCGAGGGTGGGGGAGAACCGTATATAAGTGCAGTAGTCGCCGTGA
ACGTTCTTTTTCGCAACGGGTTTGCCGCCAGAACACAGGTGTCGTGACGCGGGATCCGCCACCATGGATT
ACAAAGACGATGACGATAAGATGGCCCCAAAGAAGAAGCGGAAGGTCGGTATCCACGGAGTCCCAGCAGC
CGACAAGAAGTACAGCATCGGCCTGGACATCGGCACCAACTCTGTGGGCTGGGCCGTGATCACCGACGAG
TACAAGGTGCCCAGCAAGAAATTCAAGGTGCTGGGCAACACCGACCGGCACAGCATCAAGAAGAACCTGA
TCGGAGCCCTGCTGTTCGACAGCGGCGAAACAGCCGAGGCCACCCGGCTGAAGAGAACCGCCAGAAGAAG
ATACACCAGACGGAAGAACCGGATCTGCTATCTGCAAGAGATCTTCAGCAACGAGATGGCCAAGGTGGAC
GACAGCTTCTTCCACAGACTGGAAGAGTCCTTCCTGGTGGAAGAGGATAAGAAGCACGAGCGGCACCCCA
TCTTCGGCAACATCGTGGACGAGGTGGCCTACCACGAGAAGTACCCCACCATCTACCACCTGAGAAAGAA
ACTGGTGGACAGCACCGACAAGGCCGACCTGCGGCTGATCTATCTGGCCCTGGCCCACATGATCAAGTTC
CGGGGCCACTTCCTGATCGAGGGCGACCTGAACCCCGACAACAGCGACGTGGACAAGCTGTTCATCCAGC
TGGTGCAGACCTACAACCAGCTGTTCGAGGAAAACCCCATCAACGCCAGCGGCGTGGACGCCAAGGCCAT
CCTGTCTGCCAGACTGAGCAAGAGCAGACGGCTGGAAAATCTGATCGCCCAGCTGCCCGGCGAGAAGAAG
AATGGCCTGTTCGGAAACCTGATTGCCCTGAGCCTGGGCCTGACCCCCAACTTCAAGAGCAACTTCGACC
TGGCCGAGGATGCCAAACTGCAGCTGAGCAAGGACACCTACGACGACGACCTGGACAACCTGCTGGCCCA
GATCGGCGACCAGTACGCCGACCTGTTTCTGGCCGCCAAGAACCTGTCCGACGCCATCCTGCTGAGCGAC
ATCCTGAGAGTGAACACCGAGATCACCAAGGCCCCCCTGAGCGCCTCTATGATCAAGAGATACGACGAGC
ACCACCAGGACCTGACCCTGCTGAAAGCTCTCGTGCGGCAGCAGCTGCCTGAGAAGTACAAAGAGATTTT
CTTCGACCAGAGCAAGAACGGCTACGCCGGCTACATTGACGGCGGAGCCAGCCAGGAAGAGTTCTACAAG
TTCATCAAGCCCATCCTGGAAAAGATGGACGGCACCGAGGAACTGCTCGTGAAGCTGAACAGAGAGGACC
TGCTGCGGAAGCAGCGGACCTTCGACAACGGCAGCATCCCCCACCAGATCCACCTGGGAGAGCTGCACGC
CATTCTGCGGCGGCAGGAAGATTTTTACCCATTCCTGAAGGACAACCGGGAAAAGATCGAGAAGATCCTG
ACCTTCCGCATCCCCTACTACGTGGGCCCTCTGGCCAGGGGAAACAGCAGATTCGCCTGGATGACCAGAA
AGAGCGAGGAAACCATCACCCCCTGGAACTTCGAGGAAGTGGTGGACAAGGGCGCTTCCGCCCAGAGCTT
CATCGAGCGGATGACCAACTTCGATAAGAACCTGCCCAACGAGAAGGTGCTGCCCAAGCACAGCCTGCTG
TACGAGTACTTCACCGTGTATAACGAGCTGACCAAAGTGAAATACGTGACCGAGGGAATGAGAAAGCCCG
CCTTCCTGAGCGGCGAGCAGAAAAAGGCCATCGTGGACCTGCTGTTCAAGACCAACCGGAAAGTGACCGT
GAAGCAGCTGAAAGAGGACTACTTCAAGAAAATCGAGTGCTTCGACTCCGTGGAAATCTCCGGCGTGGAA
GATCGGTTCAACGCCTCCCTGGGCACATACCACGATCTGCTGAAAATTATCAAGGACAAGGACTTCCTGG
ACAATGAGGAAAACGAGGACATTCTGGAAGATATCGTGCTGACCCTGACACTGTTTGAGGACAGAGAGAT
GATCGAGGAACGGCTGAAAACCTATGCCCACCTGTTCGACGACAAAGTGATGAAGCAGCTGAAGCGGCGG
AGATACACCGGCTGGGGCAGGCTGAGCCGGAAGCTGATCAACGGCATCCGGGACAAGCAGTCCGGCAAGA
CAATCCTGGATTTCCTGAAGTCCGACGGCTTCGCCAACAGAAACTTCATGCAGCTGATCCACGACGACAG
CCTGACCTTTAAAGAGGACATCCAGAAAGCCCAGGTGTCCGGCCAGGGCGATAGCCTGCACGAGCACATT
GCCAATCTGGCCGGCAGCCCCGCCATTAAGAAGGGCATCCTGCAGACAGTGAAGGTGGTGGACGAGCTCG
TGAAAGTGATGGGCCGGCACAAGCCCGAGAACATCGTGATCGAAATGGCCAGAGAGAACCAGACCACCCA
GAAGGGACAGAAGAACAGCCGCGAGAGAATGAAGCGGATCGAAGAGGGCATCAAAGAGCTGGGCAGCCAG
ATCCTGAAAGAACACCCCGTGGAAAACACCCAGCTGCAGAACGAGAAGCTGTACCTGTACTACCTGCAGA
ATGGGCGGGATATGTACGTGGACCAGGAACTGGACATCAACCGGCTGTCCGACTACGATGTGGACCATAT
CGTGCCTCAGAGCTTTCTGAAGGACGACTCCATCGACAACAAGGTGCTGACCAGAAGCGACAAGAACCGG
GGCAAGAGCGACAACGTGCCCTCCGAAGAGGTCGTGAAGAAGATGAAGAACTACTGGCGGCAGCTGCTGA
ACGCCAAGCTGATTACCCAGAGAAAGTTCGACAATCTGACCAAGGCCGAGAGAGGCGGCCTGAGCGAACT
GGATAAGGCCGGCTTCATCAAGAGACAGCTGGTGGAAACCCGGCAGATCACAAAGCACGTGGCACAGATC
CTGGACTCCCGGATGAACACTAAGTACGACGAGAATGACAAGCTGATCCGGGAAGTGAAAGTGATCACCC
TGAAGTCCAAGCTGGTGTCCGATTTCCGGAAGGATTTCCAGTTTTACAAAGTGCGCGAGATCAACAACTA
CCACCACGCCCACGACGCCTACCTGAACGCCGTCGTGGGAACCGCCCTGATCAAAAAGTACCCTAAGCTG
GAAAGCGAGTTCGTGTACGGCGACTACAAGGTGTACGACGTGCGGAAGATGATCGCCAAGAGCGAGCAGG
AAATCGGCAAGGCTACCGCCAAGTACTTCTTCTACAGCAACATCATGAACTTTTTCAAGACCGAGATTAC
CCTGGCCAACGGCGAGATCCGGAAGCGGCCTCTGATCGAGACAAACGGCGAAACCGGGGAGATCGTGTGG
GATAAGGGCCGGGATTTTGCCACCGTGCGGAAAGTGCTGAGCATGCCCCAAGTGAATATCGTGAAAAAGA
CCGAGGTGCAGACAGGCGGCTTCAGCAAAGAGTCTATCCTGCCCAAGAGGAACAGCGATAAGCTGATCGC
CAGAAAGAAGGACTGGGACCCTAAGAAGTACGGCGGCTTCGACAGCCCCACCGTGGCCTATTCTGTGCTG
GTGGTGGCCAAAGTGGAAAAGGGCAAGTCCAAGAAACTGAAGAGTGTGAAAGAGCTGCTGGGGATCACCA
TCATGGAAAGAAGCAGCTTCGAGAAGAATCCCATCGACTTTCTGGAAGCCAAGGGCTACAAAGAAGTGAA
AAAGGACCTGATCATCAAGCTGCCTAAGTACTCCCTGTTCGAGCTGGAAAACGGCCGGAAGAGAATGCTG
GCCTCTGCCGGCGAACTGCAGAAGGGAAACGAACTGGCCCTGCCCTCCAAATATGTGAACTTCCTGTACC
TGGCCAGCCACTATGAGAAGCTGAAGGGCTCCCCCGAGGATAATGAGCAGAAACAGCTGTTTGTGGAACA
GCACAAGCACTACCTGGACGAGATCATCGAGCAGATCAGCGAGTTCTCCAAGAGAGTGATCCTGGCCGAC
GCTAATCTGGACAAAGTGCTGTCCGCCTACAACAAGCACCGGGATAAGCCCATCAGAGAGCAGGCCGAGA
ATATCATCCACCTGTTTACCCTGACCAATCTGGGAGCCCCTGCCGCCTTCAAGTACTTTGACACCACCAT
CGACCGGAAGAGGTACACCAGCACCAAAGAGGTGCTGGACGCCACCCTGATCCACCAGAGCATCACCGGC
CTGTACGAGACACGGATCGACCTGTCTCAGCTGGGAGGCGACAAGCGTCCTGCTGCTACTAAGAAAGCTG
GTCAAGCTAAGAAAAAGAAAGCTAGCGCCACGAACTTCTCTCTGTTAAAGCAAGCAGGCGACGTGGAAGA
AAACCCCGGTCCCGTGAGCAAGGGCGAGGAGGATAACATGGCCATCATCAAGGAGTTCATGCGCTTCAAG
GTGCACATGGAGGGCTCCGTGAACGGCCACGAGTTCGAGATCGAGGGCGAGGGCGAGGGCCGCCCCTACG
AGGGCACCCAGACCGCCAAGCTGAAGGTGACCAAGGGTGGCCCCCTGCCCTTCGCCTGGGACATCCTGTC
CCCTCAGTTCATGTACGGCTCCAAGGCCTACGTGAAGCACCCCGCCGACATCCCCGACTACTTGAAGCTG
TCCTTCCCCGAGGGCTTCAAGTGGGAGCGCGTGATGAACTTCGAGGACGGCGGCGTGGTGACCGTGACCC
AGGACTCCTCCCTGCAGGACGGCGAGTTCATCTACAAGGTGAAGCTGCGCGGCACCAACTTCCCCTCCGA
CGGCCCCGTAATGCAGAAGAAGACCATGGGCTGGGAGGCCTCCTCCGAGCGGATGTACCCCGAGGACGGC
GCCCTGAAGGGCGAGATCAAGCAGAGGCTGAAGCTGAAGGACGGCGGCCACTACGACGCTGAGGTCAAGA
CCACCTACAAGGCCAAGAAGCCCGTGCAGCTGCCCGGCGCCTACAACGTCAACATCAAGTTGGACATCAC
CTCCCACAACGAGGACTACACCATCGTGGAACAGTACGAACGCGCCGAGGGCCGCCACTCCACCGGCGGC
ATGGACGAGCTGTACAAGTGACGCGTTAAGTCGACAATCAACCTCTGGATTACAAAATTTGTGAAAGATT
GACTGGTATTCTTAACTATGTTGCTCCTTTTACGCTATGTGGATACGCTGCTTTAATGCCTTTGTATCAT
GCTATTGCTTCCCGTATGGCTTTCATTTTCTCCTCCTTGTATAAATCCTGGTTGCTGTCTCTTTATGAGG
AGTTGTGGCCCGTTGTCAGGCAACGTGGCGTGGTGTGCACTGTGTTTGCTGACGCAACCCCCACTGGTTG
GGGCATTGCCACCACCTGTCAGCTCCTTTCCGGGACTTTCGCTTTCCCCCTCCCTATTGCCACGGCGGAA
CTCATCGCCGCCTGCCTTGCCCGCTGCTGGACAGGGGCTCGGCTGTTGGGCACTGACAATTCCGTGGTGT
TGTCGGGGAAATCATCGTCCTTTCCTTGGCTGCTCGCCTGTGTTGCCACCTGGATTCTGCGCGGGACGTC
CTTCTGCTACGTCCCTTCGGCCCTCAATCCAGCGGACCTTCCTTCCCGCGGCCTGCTGCCGGCTCTGCGG
CCTCTTCCGCGTCTTCGCCTTCGCCCTCAGACGAGTCGGATCTCCCTTTGGGCCGCCTCCCCGCGTCGAC
TTTAAGACCAATGACTTACAAGGCAGCTGTAGATCTTAGCCACTTTTTAAAAGAAAAGGGGGGACTGGAA
GGGCTAATTCACTCCCAACGAAGACAAGATCTGCTTTTTGCTTGTACTGGGTCTCTCTGGTTAGACCAGA
TCTGAGCCTGGGAGCTCTCTGGCTAACTAGGGAACCCACTGCTTAAGCCTCAATAAAGCTTGCCTTGAGT
GCTTCAAGTAGTGTGTGCCCGTCTGTTGTGTGACTCTGGTAACTAGAGATCCCTCAGACCCTTTTAGTCA
GTGTGGAAAATCTCTAGCAGTACGTATAGTAGTTCATGTCATCTTATTATTCAGTATTTATAACTTGCAA
AGAAATGAATATCAGAGAGTGAGAGGAACTTGTTTATTGCAGCTTATAATGGTTACAAATAAAGCAATAG
CATCACAAATTTCACAAATAAAGCATTTTTTTCACTGCATTCTAGTTGTGGTTTGTCCAAACTCATCAAT
GTATCTTATCATGTCTGGCTCTAGCTATCCCGCCCCTAACTCCGCCCATCCCGCCCCTAACTCCGCCCAG
TTCCGCCCATTCTCCGCCCCATGGCTGACTAATTTTTTTTATTTATGCAGAGGCCGAGGCCGCCTCGGCC
TCTGAGCTATTCCAGAAGTAGTGAGGAGGCTTTTTTGGAGGCCTAGGGACGTACCCAATTCGCCCTATAG
TGAGTCGTATTACGCGCGCTCACTGGCCGTCGTTTTACAACGTCGTGACTGGGAAAACCCTGGCGTTACC
CAACTTAATCGCCTTGCAGCACATCCCCCTTTCGCCAGCTGGCGTAATAGCGAAGAGGCCCGCACCGATC
GCCCTTCCCAACAGTTGCGCAGCCTGAATGGCGAATGGG
[124 nt withheld, positions 9700-9823]
C
[91 nt withheld, positions 9825-9915]
A
[49 nt withheld, positions 9917-9965]
CCTTTGACGTTGGAGTCCACGTTCTTT
[37 nt withheld, positions 9993-10029]
ACCCTATCTCGGTCTATTCTTTTGATTTATAAGGGATTTTGCCGATTTCGGCCTATTGGTTAAAAAATGA
GCTGATTTAACAAAAATTTAACGCGAATTTTAACAAAATATTAACGCTTACAATTTAGGTGGCACTTTTC
GGGGAAATGTGCGCGGAACCCCTATTTGTTTATTTTTCTAAATACATTCAAATATGTATCCGCTCATGAG
ACAATAACCCTGATAAATGCTTCAATAATATTGAAAAAGGAAGAGTATGAGTATTCAACATTTCCGTGTC
GCCCTTATTCCCTTTTTTGCGGCATTTTGCCTTCCTGTTTTTGCTCACCCAGAAACGCTGGTGAAAGTAA
AAGATGCTGAAGATCAGTTGGGTGCACGAGTGGGTTACATCGAACTGGATCTCAACAGCGGTAAGATCCT
TGAGAGTTTTCGCCCCGAAGAACGTTTTCCAATGATGAGCACTTTTAAAGTTCTGCTATGTGGCGCGGTA
TTATCCCGTATTGACGCCGGGCAAGAGCAACTCGGTCGCCGCATACACTATTCTCAGAATGACTTGGTTG
AGTACTCACCAGTCACAGAAAAGCATCTTACGGATGGCATGACAGTAAGAGAATTATGCAGTGCTGCCAT
AACCATGAGTGATAACACTGCGGCCAACTTACTTCTGACAACGATCGGAGGACCGAAGGAGCTAACCGCT
TTTTTGCACAACATGGGGGATCATGTAACTCGCCTTGATCGTTGGGAACCGGAGCTGAATGAAGCCATAC
CAAACGACGAGCGTGACACCACGATGCCTGTAGCAATGGCAACAACGTTGCGCAAACTATTAACTGGCGA
ACTACTTACTCTAGCTTCCCGGCAACAATTAATAGACTGGATGGAGGCGGATAAAGTTGCAGGACCACTT
CTGCGCTCGGCCCTTCCGGCTGGCTGGTTTATTGCTGATAAATCTGGAGCCGGTGAGCGTGGGTCTCGCG
GTATCATTGCAGCACTGGGGCCAGATGGTAAGCCCTCCCGTATCGTAGTTATCTACACGACGGGGAGTCA
GGCAACTATGGATGAACGAAATAGACAGATCGCTGAGATAGGTGCCTCACTGATTAAGCATTGGTAACTG
TCAGACCAAGTTTACTCATATATACTTTAGATTGATTTAAAACTTCATTTTTAATTTAAAAGGATCTAGG
TGAAGATCCTTTTTGATAATCTCATGACCAAAATCCCTTAACGTGAGTTTTCGTTCCACTGAGCGTCAGA
CCCCGTAGAAAAGATCAAAGGATCTTCTTGAGATCCTTTTTTTCTGCGCGTAATCTGCTGCTTGCAAACA
AAAAAACCACCGCTACCAGCGGTGGTTTGTTTGCCGGATCAAGAGCTACCAACTCTTTTTCCGAAGGTAA
CTGGCTTCAGCAGAGCGCAGATACCAAATACTGTTCTTCTAGTGTAGCCGTAGTTAGGCCACCACTTCAA
GAACTCTGTAGCACCGCCTACATACCTCGCTCTGCTAATCCTGTTACCAGTGGCTGCTGCCAGTGGCGAT
AAGTCGTGTCTTACCGGGTTGGACTCAAGACGATAGTTACCGGATAAGGCGCAGCGGTCGGGCTGAACGG
GGGGTTCGTGCACACAGCCCAGCTTGGAGCGAACGACCTACACCGAACT
Features (pLannotate 1.2.2; 30 found; start..end, strand, type, name):
    400..492     +  CDS            lacI (fragment): lac repressor; lacI; The lac repressor binds to the lac operator to inhibit transcription in E. coli. This inhibition can be relieved by adding lactose or isopropyl-β-D-thiogalactopyranoside (IPTG).
    505..526     +  protein_bind   CAP binding site: CAP binding activates transcription in the presence of cAMP. E. coli catabolite activator protein
    541..571     +  promoter       lac promoter: promoter for the E. coli lac operon
    575..597     +  protein_bind   lac operator (fragment): The lac repressor binds to the lac operator to inhibit transcription in E. coli. This inhibition can be relieved by adding lactose or isopropyl-β-D-thiogalactopyranoside (IPTG). lac repressor encoded by lacI
    640..658     +  promoter       T3 promoter: promoter for bacteriophage T3 RNA polymerase
    686..912     +  promoter       RSV promoter: Rous sarcoma virus enhancer/promoter
    913..1093    +  LTR            5' LTR (truncated): truncated 5' long terminal repeat (LTR) from HIV-1
   1140..1265    +  misc_feature   HIV-1 Ψ: packaging signal of human immunodeficiency virus type 1
   1249..1612    +  CDS            HIV-1 gag (fragment): gag protein from human immunodeficiency virus 1; gag
   1758..1991    +  misc_feature   RRE: The Rev response element (RRE) of HIV-1 allows for Rev-dependent mRNA export from the nucleus to the cytoplasm.
   2368..2394    +  CDS            Rev (fragment): human immunodeficiency virus 1 (HIV-1) Rev protein; rev; enhances nuclear export of unspliced and incompletely spliced viral mRNAs
   2398..2638    +  promoter       U6 promoter: RNA polymerase III promoter for human U6 snRNA
   2668..2743    +  misc_RNA       gRNA scaffold: guide RNA scaffold for the Streptococcus pyogenes CRISPR/Cas9 system
   2791..2908    +  misc_feature   cPPT/CTS: central polypurine tract and central termination sequence of HIV-1
   2977..3188    +  promoter       EF-1α core promoter: core promoter for human elongation factor EF-1α
   3292..4893    +  CDS            Cas9(N): N-terminal portion of Streptococcus pyogenes Cas9 (Zetsche et al., 2015)
   4894..7392    +  CDS            Cas9(C): C-terminal portion of Streptococcus pyogenes Cas9 (Zetsche et al., 2015)
   7447..7502    +  CDS            P2A (fragment): 2A peptide from porcine teschovirus-1 polyprotein Eukaryotic ribosomes fail to insert a peptide bond between the Gly and Pro residues, yielding separate polypeptides.
   7504..8208    +  CDS            mCherry: mCherry is a basic (constitutively fluorescent) red fluorescent protein published in 2004, derived from Discosoma sp.. It is reported to be a very rapidly-maturing monomer with low acid sensitivity.
   8226..8814    +  misc_feature   WPRE: woodchuck hepatitis virus posttranscriptional regulatory element
   8865..8884    +  misc_feature   cPPT/CTS (fragment): central polypurine tract and central termination sequence of HIV-1
   8886..9119    +  LTR            3' LTR (ΔU3): self-inactivating 3' long terminal repeat (LTR) from HIV-1
   9197..9318    +  polyA_signal   SV40 poly(A) signal: SV40 polyadenylation signal
   9358..9493    +  rep_origin     SV40 ori: SV40 origin of replication
   9514..9532    -  promoter       T7 promoter: promoter for bacteriophage T7 RNA polymerase
   9540..9695    +  CDS            lacZα (fragment): LacZα fragment of β-galactosidase; lacZ fragment
   9700..10128   +  rep_origin     f1 ori (sequence partly withheld): f1 bacteriophage origin of replication; arrow indicates direction of (+) strand synthesis
  10181..10285   +  promoter       AmpR promoter: bla
  10286..11146   +  CDS            AmpR: β-lactamase; bla; confers resistance to ampicillin, carbenicillin, and related antibiotics
  11317..217     +  rep_origin     ori (across the origin): high-copy-number ColE1/pMB1/pBR322/pUC origin of replication
