[The description below was written by a language model from this plasmid's Addgene catalogue record and pLannotate feature annotations shown in this document.]
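Description:
TFAP4_BHLH_3-2 is an all-in-one lentiviral CRISPR/Cas9 plasmid of about 11.7 kb, built on the pLentiCRISPR-mCherry backbone and carrying a single guide RNA against mouse Tfap4 (also known as Tcfap4 or AP-4). It is maintained in E. coli through a high-copy ColE1/pUC-type origin and selected with ampicillin via the β-lactamase gene. An f1 origin, SV40 origin and remnants of lac/lacZα sequence flanked by T3 and T7 promoters are leftovers of the cloning backbone. The lentiviral transfer cassette is of the third-generation, self-inactivating type. An RSV promoter drives a truncated HIV-1 5' LTR, followed by the Ψ packaging signal with a partial gag sequence, the Rev response element and a cPPT/CTS. A WPRE and a ΔU3 3' LTR close the cassette, with an SV40 polyadenylation signal downstream.

Within the viral genome, a human U6 RNA polymerase III promoter expresses the 20-nt Tfap4-targeting spacer fused to the Streptococcus pyogenes gRNA scaffold. Downstream, an EF-1α core promoter drives S. pyogenes Cas9, which the annotation software splits into contiguous N- and C-terminal portions. Cas9 is linked through a P2A peptide to mCherry, so nuclease and red fluorescent marker are made as separate proteins from one transcript. Because no drug selection marker for mammalian cells is annotated, mCherry fluorescence is the means of identifying or sorting cells that received the construct.

According to the record, this guide is intended to be paired with one of two companion guides, TFAP4_BHLH_5-1 or TFAP4_BHLH_5-2. Together they delete the basic helix-loop-helix (BHLH) domain of mouse TFAP4, presumably by cutting on either side of the region that encodes it. The associated publication concerns the identification of functional miRNA targets in mouse embryonic stem cells.
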