Addgene plasmid #185055: TFAP4_BHLH_3-2
Purpose: Deletion of BHLH domain of mouse TFAP4 in combination with TFAP4_BHLH_5-1 or TFAP4_BHLH_5-2
Depositing lab: Constance Ciaudo. Depositing organization: ETH Zurich (Swiss Federal Institute of Technology). Publication: Global and precise identification of functional miRNA targets in mESCs by integrative analysis. Schaefer M, Nabih A, Spies D, Hermes V, Bodak M, Wischnewski H, Stalder P, Ngondo RP, Liechti LA, Sajic T, Aebersold R, Gatfield D, Ciaudo C. EMBO Rep. 2022 Jul 28:e54762. doi: 10.15252/embr.202254762. PubMed 35899551.
Backbone
  Vector backbone: pLentiCRISPR-mCherry
  Vector type: Lentiviral
Growth in bacteria
  Bacterial resistance: Ampicillin, 100 μg/mL
  Growth temperature: 37°C
  Growth strain: NEB Stable
  Copy number: High Copy
Gene/Insert
  Gene/Insert name: TFAP4_3_2_gRNA
  gRNA/shRNA sequence: CACCgAACCAAACGCCCTGCAGGCG
  Species: M. musculus (mouse)
  Insert size (bp): 20
  Entrez Gene: Tcfap4 (a.k.a. AP-4, Tfap4, bHLHc41, AI642933, D930048N17Rik)
  Cloning method: Ligation Independent Cloning
  Sequencing primers: 5′ GACTATCATATGCTTACCGT
Terms and licenses: Academic/Nonprofit Terms; Industry Terms: Not Available to Industry
How to cite: TFAP4_BHLH_3-2 was a gift from Constance Ciaudo (Addgene plasmid # 185055 ; http://n2t.net/addgene:185055 ; RRID:Addgene_185055)
